Addgene plasmid #182818: pAAV9-hSyn-iEscSnFR_ER
Purpose: Develop a family of genetically encoded fluorescent biosensors for nicotinic agonists, termed iDrugSnFRs, thus enabling optical subcellular pharmacokinetics for nicotinic agonists
Depositing lab: Henry Lester. Depositing organization: California Institute of Technology. Publication: Selective Serotonin Reuptake Inhibitors within Cells: Temporal Resolution in Cytoplasm, Endoplasmic Reticulum, and Membrane. Nichols AL, Blumenfeld Z, Luebbert L, Knox HJ, Muthusamy AK, Marvin JS, Kim CH, Grant SN, Walton DP, Cohen BN, Hammar R, Looger L, Artursson P, Dougherty DA, Lester HA. J Neurosci. 2023 Mar 2:JN-RM-1519-22. doi: 10.1523/JNEUROSCI.1519-22.2022. PubMed 36868853.
Backbone
  Vector backbone: pAAV9-hSyn
  Backbone manufacturer: Penn Vector Core
  Backbone size w/o insert (bp): 5005
  Vector type: AAV
Growth in bacteria
  Bacterial resistance: Ampicillin, 100 μg/mL
  Growth temperature: 30°C
  Growth strain: NEB Stable
  Copy number: Low Copy
Gene/Insert
  Gene/Insert name: iEscSnFR_ER
  Species: Synthetic
  Insert size (bp): 1650
  Promoter: hSyn
  Cloning method: Restriction Enzyme; 5′ cloning site EcoRI (not destroyed); 3′ cloning site HindIII (not destroyed)
  Sequencing primers: 5′ Custom hSyn For seq; 3′ WPRE Reverse
Terms and licenses: Academic/Nonprofit Terms; Industry Terms: Not Available to Industry
Depositor comments: For additional reference, please see Nichols et al. 2022 Elife, doi.org/10.7554/eLife.74648.
How to cite: pAAV9-hSyn-iEscSnFR_ER was a gift from Henry Lester (Addgene plasmid # 182818 ; http://n2t.net/addgene:182818 ; RRID:Addgene_182818)
