[The description below was written by a language model from this plasmid's Addgene catalogue record and pLannotate feature annotations shown in this document.]
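Description:
pAAV9-hSyn-iEscSnFR_ER is an AAV transfer plasmid built on the pAAV9-hSyn backbone for neuron-directed expression of a genetically encoded fluorescent drug sensor. The expression cassette lies between two AAV2 inverted terminal repeats, which allow the intervening DNA to be packaged into recombinant AAV particles when rep, cap and helper functions are supplied separately. The "AAV9" in the name presumably points to the intended capsid, but no capsid gene is annotated on this plasmid. In bacteria it is maintained through a ColE1/pUC-type origin and selected with ampicillin via the β-lactamase gene. An f1 origin and small lacZα and lacI remnants are backbone leftovers. The record lists it as low copy and propagated in a recombination-deficient strain, a common precaution for preserving ITRs.

The payload is iEscSnFR_ER, a synthetic insert of about 1.65 kb cloned between EcoRI and HindIII sites and driven by the human synapsin I promoter, which restricts expression to neurons. The feature table labels only a GFP-derived segment within this region. That fits a SnFR-type sensor in which a fluorescent protein is embedded in a ligand-binding scaffold, but the flanking sensor domains and the targeting sequence implied by the "_ER" suffix are not annotated. Downstream, a WPRE enhances transcript stability and expression, and an SV40 polyadenylation signal terminates the message.

The catalogue purpose statement describes the iDrugSnFR family in terms of nicotinic agonists, whereas the associated publication concerns selective serotonin reuptake inhibitors measured in cytoplasm, endoplasmic reticulum and membrane. The name suggests an escitalopram sensor, though the record does not state this explicitly. The construct is meant for optical measurement of subcellular drug pharmacokinetics in neurons, here in the endoplasmic reticulum.
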