Features (pLannotate 1.2.2; 14 found; start..end, strand, type, name):
      1..133     -  repeat_region  AAV2 ITR (fragment): inverted terminal repeat of adeno-associated virus serotype 2 inverted
    215..662     +  promoter       hSyn promoter: human synapsin I promoter; confers neuron-specific expression (Kügler et al., 2003)
    983..1702    +  CDS            cEGFP: cEGFP is a basic (constitutively fluorescent) green fluorescent protein published in 2008, derived from Aequorea victoria.
   2351..2939    +  misc_feature   WPRE: woodchuck hepatitis virus posttranscriptional regulatory element
   2940..2959    +  misc_feature   MCS (fragment): pBluescript multiple cloning site
   2988..3109    -  polyA_signal   SV40 poly(A) signal: SV40 polyadenylation signal
   3132..3200    -  CDS            large T antigen (fragment): large T antigen from SV40 (simian virus 40)
   3271..3404    +  repeat_region  AAV2 ITR: inverted terminal repeat of adeno-associated virus serotype 2 inverted
   3398..3454    -  CDS            lacI (fragment): lac repressor; lacI; The lac repressor binds to the lac operator to inhibit transcription in E. coli. This inhibition can be relieved by adding lactose or isopropyl-β-D-thiogalactopyranoside (IPTG).
   3637..4225    -  rep_origin     ori: high-copy-number ColE1/pMB1/pBR322/pUC origin of replication
   4396..5256    -  CDS            AmpR: β-lactamase; bla; confers resistance to ampicillin, carbenicillin, and related antibiotics
   5257..5361    -  promoter       AmpR promoter: bla
   5414..5842    -  rep_origin     f1 ori (sequence partly withheld): f1 bacteriophage origin of replication; arrow indicates direction of (+) strand synthesis
   5847..6       -  CDS            lacZα (fragment) (across the origin): LacZα fragment of β-galactosidase; lacZ fragment
>Addgene plasmid #182818 | pAAV9-hSyn-iEscSnFR_ER | addgene full sequence | sequence record 358340 | Addgene NGS Result
CAGCTGCGCGCTCGCTCGCTCACTGAGGCCGCCCGGGCAAAGCCCGGGCGTCGGGCGACCTTTGGTCGCC
CGGCCTCAGTGAGCGAGCGAGCGCGCAGAGAGGGAGTGGCCAACTCCATCACTAGGGGTTCCTTGTAGTT
AATGATTAACCCGCCATGCTACTTATCTACGTAGCCATGCTCTAGGAAGATCTCTGCAGAGGGCCCTGCG
TATGAGTGCAAGTGGGTTTTAGGACCAGGATGAGGCGGGGTGGGGGTGCCTACCTGACGACCGACCCCGA
CCCACTGGACAAGCACCCAACCCCCATTCCCCAAATTGCGCATCCCCTATCAGAGAGGGGGAGGGGAAAC
AGGATGCGGCGAGGCGCGTGCGCACTGCCAGCTTCAGCACCGCGGACAGTGCCTTCGCCCCCGCCTGGCG
GCGCGCGCCACCGCCGCCTCAGCACTGAAGGCGCGCTGACGTCACTCGCCGGTCCCCCGCAAACTCCCCT
TCCCGGCCACCTTGGTCGCGTCCGCGCCGCCGCCGGCCCAGCCGGACCGCACCACGCGAGGCGCGAGATA
GGGGGGCACGGGCGCGACCATCTGCGCTGCGGCGCCGGCGACTCAGCGCTGCCTCAGTCTGCGGTGGGCA
GCGGAGGAGTCGTGTCGTGCCTGAGAGCGCAGTCGAATTCGGCTTGGGGATATCCACCATGCTGCTATCC
GTGCCGCTGCTGCTCGGCCTCCTCGGCCTGGCCATCGCCAGATCTGCGAACGACACCGTAGTTGTGGGCT
CGATCGAGTTTACAGAAGGGATTATCGTCGCAAACATGGTGGCAGAGATGATTGAGGCGCATACAGACCT
TAAGGTGGTTCGCAAACTGAACCTTGGCGGGGAGAACGTTAACTTTGAAGCCATTAAACGCGGAGGTGCG
AATAATGGTATTGACATTTACGTGGAGTACACTGGGCACGGTCTTGTGGATATTCTGGGGTTCCCGGAGC
CGAACGTCTATATCACCGCCGACAAGCAGAAGAACGGCATCAAGGCGAACTTCAAGATCCGCCACAACAT
GGAGGACGGCAGCGTGCAGCTCGCCGACCACTACCAGCAGAACACCCCCATCGGCGACGGCCCCGTGCTG
CTGCCCGACAACCACTACCTGAGCACCCAGTCCGTGCTGAGCAAAGACCCCAACGAGAAGCGCGATCACA
TGGTCCTGCTGGAGTTCGTGACCGCCGCCGGGATCACTCTCGGCATGGACGAGCTGTACAAGGGCGGTAC
CGGAGGGAGCATGAGCAAGGGCGAGGAGCTGTTCACCGGGGTGGTGCCCATCCTGGTCGAGCTGGACGGC
GGCGTAAACGGCCACAAGTTCAGCGTGCGCGGCGAGGGCGAGGGCGATGCCACCAACGGCAAGCTGACCC
TGAAGTTCATCTGCACCACCGGCAAGCTGCCCGTGCCCTGGCCCACCCTCGTGACCACCCTGACCTACGG
CGTGCAGTGCTTCAGCCGCTACCCCGACCACATGAAGCAGCACGACTTCTTCAAGTCCGCCATGCCCGAA
GGCTACGTCCAGGAGCGCACCATCAGCTTCAAGGACGACGGCACCTACAAGACCCGCGCCGAGGTGAAGT
TCGAGGGCGACACCCTGGTGAACCGCATCGAGCTGAAGGGCATCGACTTCAAGGAGGACGGCAACATCCT
GGGGCACAAGCTGGAGTACAACTTTCCGCCGCCCAGCTCTACTGATCCAGAAGGTGCATACGAAACCGTG
AAGAAGGAGTACAAACGTAAATGGAATATTGTATGGCTCAAACCACTGGGATTCAACAATACGTATACGC
TTACCGTTAAAGACGAACTGGCGAAACAGTATAACCTTAAAACCTTCAGTGACTTAGCGAAAATCTCGGA
TAAGCTGATTCTGGGTGCAACGATGTTCTTTTTAGAAGGGCCCGATGGTTACCCAGGCCTGCAAAAACTG
TACAATTTCAAATTCAAGCACACCAAAAGCATGGACATGGGTATTCGCTATACCGCCATTGATAATAACG
AAGTTCAGGTAATTGATGCCTGGGCCACTGATGGCTTGCTGGTGAGCCACAAATTAAAAATTCTGGAGGA
TGATAAAGAGTTCTTCCCGCCGTATTATGCTGCCCCCATCATCCGTCAGGATGTCTTAGATAAGCATCCT
GAACTGAAGGACGTGCTGAACAAACTCGCGAATCAAATTTCACTGGAAGAAATGCAGAAACTGAATTACA
AGGTGGACGGTGAGGGTCAGGACCCAGCGAAAGTAGCTAAGGAGTTTTTGAAAGAGAAAGGTTTAATTCT
GCAGACAGCAGAAAAAGATGAGTTGTGAAAGCTTATCGATAATCAACCTCTGGATTACAAAATTTGTGAA
AGATTGACTGGTATTCTTAACTATGTTGCTCCTTTTACGCTATGTGGATACGCTGCTTTAATGCCTTTGT
ATCATGCTATTGCTTCCCGTATGGCTTTCATTTTCTCCTCCTTGTATAAATCCTGGTTGCTGTCTCTTTA
TGAGGAGTTGTGGCCCGTTGTCAGGCAACGTGGCGTGGTGTGCACTGTGTTTGCTGACGCAACCCCCACT
GGTTGGGGCATTGCCACCACCTGTCAGCTCCTTTCCGGGACTTTCGCTTTCCCCCTCCCTATTGCCACGG
CGGAACTCATCGCCGCCTGCCTTGCCCGCTGCTGGACAGGGGCTCGGCTGTTGGGCACTGACAATTCCGT
GGTGTTGTCGGGGAAATCATCGTCCTTTCCTTGGCTGCTCGCCTGTGTTGCCACCTGGATTCTGCGCGGG
ACGTCCTTCTGCTACGTCCCTTCGGCCCTCAATCCAGCGGACCTTCCTTCCCGCGGCCTGCTGCCGGCTC
TGCGGCCTCTTCCGCGTCTTCGCCTTCGCCCTCAGACGAGTCGGATCTCCCTTTGGGCCGCCTCCCCGCA
TCGATACCGTCGACCTCGACCCGGGCGGCCGCTTCGAGCAGACATGATAAGATACATTGATGAGTTTGGA
CAAACCACAACTAGAATGCAGTGAAAAAAATGCTTTATTTGTGAAATTTGTGATGCTATTGCTTTATTTG
TAACCATTATAAGCTGCAATAAACAAGTTAACAACAACAATTGCATTCATTTTATGTTTCAGGTTCAGGG
GGAGATGTGGGAGGTTTTTTAAAGCAAGTAAAACCTCTACAAATGTGGTAAAATCGATAAGGATCTTCCT
AGAGCATGGCTACGTAGATAAGTAGCATGGCGGGTTAATCATTAACTACAAGGAACCCCTAGTGATGGAG
TTGGCCACTCCCTCTCTGCGCGCTCGCTCGCTCACTGAGGCCGGGCGACCAAAGGTCGCCCGACGCCCGG
GCTTTGCCCGGGCGGCCTCAGTGAGCGAGCGAGCGCGCAGCTGCATTAATGAATCGGCCAACGCGCGGGG
AGAGGCGGTTTGCGTATTGGGCGCTCTTCCGCTTCCTCGCTCACTGACTCGCTGCGCTCGGTCGTTCGGC
TGCGGCGAGCGGTATCAGCTCACTCAAAGGCGGTAATACGGTTATCCACAGAATCAGGGGATAACGCAGG
AAAGAACATGTGAGCAAAAGGCCAGCAAAAGGCCAGGAACCGTAAAAAGGCCGCGTTGCTGGCGTTTTTC
CATAGGCTCCGCCCCCCTGACGAGCATCACAAAAATCGACGCTCAAGTCAGAGGTGGCGAAACCCGACAG
GACTATAAAGATACCAGGCGTTTCCCCCTGGAAGCTCCCTCGTGCGCTCTCCTGTTCCGACCCTGCCGCT
TACCGGATACCTGTCCGCCTTTCTCCCTTCGGGAAGCGTGGCGCTTTCTCATAGCTCACGCTGTAGGTAT
CTCAGTTCGGTGTAGGTCGTTCGCTCCAAGCTGGGCTGTGTGCACGAACCCCCCGTTCAGCCCGACCGCT
GCGCCTTATCCGGTAACTATCGTCTTGAGTCCAACCCGGTAAGACACGACTTATCGCCACTGGCAGCAGC
CACTGGTAACAGGATTAGCAGAGCGAGGTATGTAGGCGGTGCTACAGAGTTCTTGAAGTGGTGGCCTAAC
TACGGCTACACTAGAAGAACAGTATTTGGTATCTGCGCTCTGCTGAAGCCAGTTACCTTCGGAAAAAGAG
TTGGTAGCTCTTGATCCGGCAAACAAACCACCGCTGGTAGCGGTGGTTTTTTTGTTTGCAAGCAGCAGAT
TACGCGCAGAAAAAAAGGATCTCAAGAAGATCCTTTGATCTTTTCTACGGGGTCTGACGCTCAGTGGAAC
GAAAACTCACGTTAAGGGATTTTGGTCATGAGATTATCAAAAAGGATCTTCACCTAGATCCTTTTAAATT
AAAAATGAAGTTTTAAATCAATCTAAAGTATATATGAGTAAACTTGGTCTGACAGTTACCAATGCTTAAT
CAGTGAGGCACCTATCTCAGCGATCTGTCTATTTCGTTCATCCATAGTTGCCTGACTCCCCGTCGTGTAG
ATAACTACGATACGGGAGGGCTTACCATCTGGCCCCAGTGCTGCAATGATACCGCGAGACCCACGCTCAC
CGGCTCCAGATTTATCAGCAATAAACCAGCCAGCCGGAAGGGCCGAGCGCAGAAGTGGTCCTGCAACTTT
ATCCGCCTCCATCCAGTCTATTAATTGTTGCCGGGAAGCTAGAGTAAGTAGTTCGCCAGTTAATAGTTTG
CGCAACGTTGTTGCCATTGCTACAGGCATCGTGGTGTCACGCTCGTCGTTTGGTATGGCTTCATTCAGCT
CCGGTTCCCAACGATCAAGGCGAGTTACATGATCCCCCATGTTGTGCAAAAAAGCGGTTAGCTCCTTCGG
TCCTCCGATCGTTGTCAGAAGTAAGTTGGCCGCAGTGTTATCACTCATGGTTATGGCAGCACTGCATAAT
TCTCTTACTGTCATGCCATCCGTAAGATGCTTTTCTGTGACTGGTGAGTACTCAACCAAGTCATTCTGAG
AATAGTGTATGCGGCGACCGAGTTGCTCTTGCCCGGCGTCAATACGGGATAATACCGCGCCACATAGCAG
AACTTTAAAAGTGCTCATCATTGGAAAACGTTCTTCGGGGCGAAAACTCTCAAGGATCTTACCGCTGTTG
AGATCCAGTTCGATGTAACCCACTCGTGCACCCAACTGATCTTCAGCATCTTTTACTTTCACCAGCGTTT
CTGGGTGAGCAAAAACAGGAAGGCAAAATGCCGCAAAAAAGGGAATAAGGGCGACACGGAAATGTTGAAT
ACTCATACTCTTCCTTTTTCAATATTATTGAAGCATTTATCAGGGTTATTGTCTCATGAGCGGATACATA
TTTGAATGTATTTAGAAAAATAAACAAATAGGGGTTCCGCGCACATTTCCCCGAAAAGTGCCACCTAAAT
TGTAAGCGTTAATATTTTGTTAAAATTCGCGTTAAATTTTTGTTAAATCAGCTCATTTTTTAACCAATAG
GCCGAAATCGGCAAAATCCCTTATAAATCAAAAGAATAGACCGAGATAGGGT
[37 nt withheld, positions 5513-5549]
AAAGAACGTGGACTCCAACGTCAAAGG
[49 nt withheld, positions 5577-5625]
T
[91 nt withheld, positions 5627-5717]
G
[124 nt withheld, positions 5719-5842]
CCCATTCGCCATTCAGGCTGCGCAACTGTTGGGAAGGGCGATCGGTGCGGGCCTCTTCGCTATTACGC
